>Addgene plasmid #172996 | pCMV7.1_3xFLAG-WWC3 | addgene full sequence | sequence record 340445 | Addgene NGS Result
CCATTCGCCATTCAGGCTGCGCAACTGTTGGGAAGGGCGATCGGTGCGGGCCTCTTCGCTATTACGCCAG
CTGGCGAAAGGGGGATGTGCTGCAAGGCGATTAAGTTGGGTAACGCCAGGGTTTTCCCAGTCACGACGTT
GTAAAACGACGGCCAGTGCCAAGCTGATCTATACATTGAATCAATATTGGCAATTAGCCATATTAGTCAT
TGGTTATATAGCATAAATCAATATTGGCTATTGGCCATTGCATACGTTGTATCTATATCATAATATGTAC
ATTTATATTGGCTCATGTCCAATATGACCGCCATGTTGACATTGATTATTGACTAGTTATTAATAGTAAT
CAATTACGGGGTCATTAGTTCATAGCCCATATATGGAGTTCCGCGTTACATAACTTACGGTAAATGGCCC
GCCTGGCTGACCGCCCAACGACCCCCGCCCATTGACGTCAATAATGACGTATGTTCCCATAGTAACGCCA
ATAGGGACTTTCCATTGACGTCAATGGGTGGAGTATTTACGGTAAACTGCCCACTTGGCAGTACATCAAG
TGTATCATATGCCAAGTCCGCCCCCTATTGACGTCAATGACGGTAAATGGCCCGCCTGGCATTATGCCCA
GTACATGACCTTACGGGACTTTCCTACTTGGCAGTACATCTACGTATTAGTCATCGCTATTACCATGGTG
ATGCGGTTTTGGCAGTACACCAATGGGCGTGGATAGCGGTTTGACTCACGGGGATTTCCAAGTCTCCACC
CCATTGACGTCAATGGGAGTTTGTTTTGGCACCAAAATCAACGGGACTTTCCAAAATGTCGTAATAACCC
CGCCCCGTTGACGCAAATGGGCGGTAGGCGTGTACGGTGGGAGGTCTATATAAGCAGAGCTCGTTTAGTG
AACCGTCAGAATTAACCATGGACTACAAAGACCATGACGGTGATTATAAAGATCATGACATCGATTACAA
GGATGACGATGACAAGCTTGCGGCCGCGAATTCATCGATAGATCTGATATCAACAAGTTTGTACAAAAAA
GCAGGCTCCACCATGCCTTGGCTGAGCGGCGGCCGGCGGCGACGGCGGGGACAGCCGCGCGAGGCCCCGC
GGGAGCCGCCGCCGTCCGCGCAGCCCCAGCGGGAACCGCCGCCGCCGGCGCCCCCCGCCGCGGTCCCCAC
GCCCCCAGCTCCTTCCGCGCCGCCGCCGCGGGCCCGGGAGAGCGCCGAGCTGCCGCTGCCCGCCGGCTGG
GAGGAGGCGCGAGACTACGACGGCCGCGTCTTTTACATTGACCACAACACGCGCCAGACGTCGTGGATCG
ACCCCCGCGACCGGATAACAAAGCCATTGACCTTTGCCGATTGTGTTGGGGACGAACTTCCTTTAGGATG
GGAAACCGTATATGATAAACAAATTGGAGTTTATTACATGGACCACATAAATAAACTTACCCAGATTGAG
GATCCAAGAGAACAGTGGAGGCGAGAGCAAGAGCGCATGTTGAAGGAATATTTAATTGTAGCTCAGGAGG
CTCTCAATGCCAAGAAAGAAATCTACCAGATTAAGCAGCAGCGGTTCGAGCTGGCCCAGGAGGAATACCA
GCAGCTGCACAAAATGTGTGAGGATGACAGCCGCTCGTACGCCAGCTCATTCTCTGGATATTCAACAAAT
ACAAAGTATGACCCACACCAAATTAAAGCAGAAATAGCAAGTCGTCGGGATAGGCTTTCCAGATTAAAAC
GAGAGCTGACCCAGATGAAGCAGGAACTGCAGTACAAAGAAAAGGGGGTGGAGACCCTGCAAGAGATTGA
TCGGAAGATGTCAAGTACTCACACCAGCTACAAACTGGATGAGGCGCAGGCTATCATGAGTGAGCTCCGG
ACCATCAAGAAGGCCATTTGCACAGGCGAGAAGGAGAGGCGGGACCTGATGCATAGCCTGGCCAAGCTGA
CCGATAGCTTCAAGAACAGCTGCTCCGTTACCGACTCTCTAGTGGACTTCCCTCACCATGTAGGCGTGCC
TGGCGATGCTGGTGTACCCCAGCAGTTCTGCGATGCCGGCTCCCAGACTGATATCATCGGGGAGTTTGTC
TTTGATGATAAAACAAGACTTGTAGACCGAGTCAGACTTAATTGGCAATATGAAGAAGCCAGAAAGAGAG
TCGCCAACATCCAGCAGCAGCTGGCCCGGCTTGACAATGAGTCCTGGCCAAGCACGGCCGAGGCTGACAG
GGACCGGCTGCAGCTCATCAAGGAGAAGGAGGCCCTGCTGCAGGAGCTTCAGCTCATCATTGCACAGCGC
CGCTCTGCGGGAGATGTGGCCCGGCTGGAGGAGGAGCGGGAGCGCCTAGAGGAGGAGCTGCGGCGTGCAC
GGGCCACCTCCGCACAGGGCGCCACGGAGAGGATTCTGCTTCAGGAAAAAAGGAATTGTCTACTTATGCA
GCTGGAAGAAGCCACCCGCTTAACATCCTACCTCCAGTCCCAGTTAAAAAGCCTGTGTGCCAGCACCCTG
ACGGTGTCCTCGGGGAGCAGCCGCGGGTCCCTAGCCTCCAGCCGTGGGTCTCTGGCCTCCAGCCGGGGCT
CCCTGAGCTCGGTCAGCTTCACGGACATCTACGGCCTCCCGCAGTACGAGAAGCCCGACGCTGAGGGCAG
CCAGCTTCTACGCTTCGACCTCATTCCCTTCGACTCTCTGGGGCGAGATGCTCCCTTTTCAGAGCCCCCA
GGCCCCTCGGGCTTCCACAAGCAGAGGCGGTCCCTGGACACGCCCCAGTCCCTGGCATCGCTGTCCTCCC
GCTCCTCGCTGTCCTCGCTGTCGCCCCCAAGCTCGCCCCTGGACACGCCCTTCCTCCCTGCCTCACGGGA
CTCGCCGCTGGCGCAGCTGGCGGACAGCTGTGAGGGGCCAGGCCTGGGCGCCCTAGACAGACTGCGGGCA
CACGCCTCGGCTATGGGGGACGAAGACTTACCAGGCATGGCGGCCCTTCAGCCACACGGGGTCCCCGGGG
ACGGGGAAGGGCCGCACGAGCGAGGACCCCCACCAGCCAGCGCTCCCGTGGGTGGAACAGTGACTCTTCG
AGAAGACAGTGCCAAGAGGTTGGAGAGGAGGGCACGCCGCATCTCCGCATGTCTGTCGGATTATTCGCTA
GCCAGCGACAGTGGGGTGTTTGAACCTCTAACCAAAAGGAACGAAGATGCCGAGGAGCCTGCCTACGGAG
ACACGGCCAGTAACGGAGATCCCCAGATCCACGTGGGACTCCTGCGCGACAGTGGCAGCGAGTGTCTCCT
CGTGCACGTGCTGCAGCTGAAGAACCCGGCGGGGCTGGCGGTGAAGGAAGACTGCAAAGTCCACATCCGA
GTCTATTTGCCCCCACTGGACTCGGGCACGCCCAACACTTACTGCTCCAAGGCTCTGGAGTTCCAAGTGC
CGCTGGTGTTTAACGAAGTGTTCAGAATCCCCGTGCATTCCAGCGCGTTGACACTGAAGTCACTTCAGTT
ATACGTGTGTTCAGTGACTCCGCAGCTGCAGGAAGAACTGCTGGGCATTGCTCAGATTAACCTGGCTGAC
TATGACAGTTTGAGTGAGATGCAGCTGCGCTGGCATTCCGTGCAGGTGTTCACCAGCTCTGAACCATCAA
GGACGCGGGAGGCTGGGTGTGCAGGAGAGAGCTCCGCCCGGGACCCTGCACACACCATCTCCATCTCCGG
CAAGACGGATGCGGTGACGGTGCTCCTGGCCAGAACCACGGCACAGCTGCAGGCGGTGGAGAGGGAACTG
GCCGAGGAGCGGGCCAAGCTGGAGTACACGGAGGAGGAGGTCCTGGAGATGGAGCGCAAGGAGGAGCAGG
CCGAGGCCATATCCGAGCGGAGTTGGCAAGCGGACTCGGTGGATAGCGGCTGTAGCAACTGCACCCAGAC
CAGCCCTCCGTACCCAGAGCCCTGTTGCATGGGTATCGACTCCATCCTGGGCCACCCATTTGCTGCTCAG
GCAGGGCCTTACAGCCCCGAGAAATTTCAGCCCTCGCCTCTTAAGGTTGATAAGGAAACCAACACGGAAG
ATCTCTTTCTGGAAGAAGCAGCCAGCCTCGTGAAGGAGCGGCCCAGCCGCCGGGCCCGAGGGTCGCCTTT
TGTTCGGAGTGGCACGATTGTCCGTTCCCAGACATTCTCGCCTGGAGCACGAAGCCAGTATGTTTGCAGA
CTTTATCGTAGTGACAGCGACAGTTCAACGCTGCCCCGGAAGTCCCCCTTTGTCCGAAATACTTTGGAAA
GACGAACCCTTCGCTATAAGCAGTCATGCAGGTCTTCCCTGGCTGAGCTCATGGCCCGCACCTCCCTGGA
CTTGGAGCTGGATCTCCAGGCGTCGAGAACACGGCAGAGGCAGCTGAATGAGGAGCTCTGCGCCCTCCGT
GAGCTGCGGCAGCGGTTGGAGGACGCCCAGCTCCGTGGCCAGACTGACCTCCCACCCTGGGTGCTTCGGG
ACGAGCGGCTCCGTGGCCTGCTGCGGGAGGCCGAGCGGCAGACAAGACAGACCAAACTTGACTACCGTCA
TGAGCAGGCGGCTGAGAAGATGCTGAAGAAGGCCTCCAAGGAGATCTACCAGCTGCGTGGGCAGAGCCAC
AAAGAGCCCATCCAAGTGCAGACCTTTAGGGAGAAGATAGCATTCTTCACAAGGCCAAGGATCAACATAC
CTCCTCTCCCAGCCGACGACGTCTGAGACCCAGCTTTCTTGTACAAAGTGGTTGATTCGGTACCAGTCGA
CTCTAGAGGATCCCGGGTGGCATCCCTGTGACCCCTCCCCAGTGCCTCTCCTGGCCCTGGAAGTTGCCAC
TCCAGTGCCCACCAGCCTTGTCCTAATAAAATTAAGTTGCATCATTTTGTCTGACTAGGTGTCCTTCTAT
AATATTATGGGGTGGAGGGGGGTGGTATGGAGCAAGGGGCAAGTTGGGAAGACAACCTGTAGGGCCTGCG
GGGTCTATTGGGAACCAAGCTGGAGTGCAGTGGCACAATCTTGGCTCACTGCAATCTCCGCCTCCTGGGT
TCAAGCGATTCTCCTGCCTCAGCCTCCCGAGTTGTTGGGATTCCAGGCATGCATGACCAGGCTCAGCTAA
TTTTTGTTTTTTTGGTAGAGACGGGGTTTCACCATATTGGCCAGGCTGGTCTCCAACTCCTAATCTCAGG
TGATCTACCCACCTTGGCCTCCCAAATTGCTGGGATTACAGGCGTGAACCACTGCTCCCTTCCCTGTCCT
TCTGATTTTAAAATAACTATACCAGCAGGAGGACGTCCAGACACAGCATAGGCTACCTGGCCATGCCCAA
CCGGTGGGACATTTGAGTTGCTTGCTTGGCACTGTCCTCTCATGCGTTGGGTCCACTCAGTAGATGCCTG
TTGAATTGGGTACGCGGCCAGCTTGGCTGTGGAATGTGTGTCAGTTAGGGTGTGGAAAGTCCCCAGGCTC
CCCAGCAGGCAGAAGTATGCAAAGCATGCATCTCAATTAGTCAGCAACCAGGTGTGGAAAGTCCCCAGGC
TCCCCAGCAGGCAGAAGTATGCAAAGCATGCATCTCAATTAGTCAGCAACCATAGTCCCGCCCCTAACTC
CGCCCATCCCGCCCCTAACTCCGCCCAGTTCCGCCCATTCTCCGCCCCATGGCTGACTAATTTTTTTTAT
TTATGCAGAGGCCGAGGCCGCCTCGGCCTCTGAGCTATTCCAGAAGTAGTGAGGAGGCTTTTTTGGAGGC
CTAGGCTTTTGCAAAAAGCTCCTCGAGGAACTGAAAAACCAGAAAGTTAATTCCCTATAGTGAGTCGTAT
TAAATTCGTAATCATGTCATAGCTGTTTCCTGTGTGAAATTGTTATCCGCTCACAATTCCACACAACATA
CGAGCCGGAAGCATAAAGTGTAAAGCCTGGGGTGCCTAATGAGTGAGCTAACTCACATTAATTGCGTTGC
GCTCACTGCCCGCTTTCCAGTCGGGAAACCTGTCGTGCCAGCTGCATTAATGAATCGGCCAACGCGCGGG
GAGAGGCGGTTTGCGTATTGGGCGCTCTTCCGCTTCCTCGCTCACTGACTCGCTGCGCTCGGTCGTTCGG
CTGCGGCGAGCGGTATCAGCTCACTCAAAGGCGGTAATACGGTTATCCACAGAATCAGGGGATAACGCAG
GAAAGAACATGTGAGCAAAAGGCCAGCAAAAGGCCAGGAACCGTAAAAAGGCCGCGTTGCTGGCGTTTTT
CCATAGGCTCCGCCCCCCTGACGAGCATCACAAAAATCGACGCTCAAGTCAGAGGTGGCGAAACCCGACA
GGACTATAAAGATACCAGGCGTTTCCCCCTGGAAGCTCCCTCGTGCGCTCTCCTGTTCCGACCCTGCCGC
TTACCGGATACCTGTCCGCCTTTCTCCCTTCGGGAAGCGTGGCGCTTTCTCATAGCTCACGCTGTAGGTA
TCTCAGTTCGGTGTAGGTCGTTCGCTCCAAGCTGGGCTGTGTGCACGAACCCCCCGTTCAGCCCGACCGC
TGCGCCTTATCCGGTAACTATCGTCTTGAGTCCAACCCGGTAAGACACGACTTATCGCCACTGGCAGCAG
CCACTGGTAACAGGATTAGCAGAGCGAGGTATGTAGGCGGTGCTACAGAGTTCTTGAAGTGGTGGCCTAA
CTACGGCTACACTAGAAGAACAGTATTTGGTATCTGCGCTCTGCTGAAGCCAGTTACCTTCGGAAAAAGA
GTTGGTAGCTCTTGATCCGGCAAACAAACCACCGCTGGTAGCGGTGGTTTTTTTGTTTGCAAGCAGCAGA
TTACGCGCAGAAAAAAAGGATCTCAAGAAGATCCTTTGATCTTTTCTACGGGGTCTGACGCTCAGTGGAA
CGAAAACTCACGTTAAGGGATTTTGGTCATGAGATTATCAAAAAGGATCTTCACCTAGATCCTTTTAAAT
TAAAAATGAAGTTTTAAATCAATCTAAAGTATATATGAGTAAACTTGGTCTGACAGTTACCAATGCTTAA
TCAGTGAGGCACCTATCTCAGCGATCTGTCTATTTCGTTCATCCATAGTTGCCTGACTCCCCGTCGTGTA
GATAACTACGATACGGGAGGGCTTACCATCTGGCCCCAGTGCTGCAATGATACCGCGAGACCCACGCTCA
CCGGCTCCAGATTTATCAGCAATAAACCAGCCAGCCGGAAGGGCCGAGCGCAGAAGTGGTCCTGCAACTT
TATCCGCCTCCATCCAGTCTATTAATTGTTGCCGGGAAGCTAGAGTAAGTAGTTCGCCAGTTAATAGTTT
GCGCAACGTTGTTGCCATTGCTACAGGCATCGTGGTGTCACGCTCGTCGTTTGGTATGGCTTCATTCAGC
TCCGGTTCCCAACGATCAAGGCGAGTTACATGATCCCCCATGTTGTGCAAAAAAGCGGTTAGCTCCTTCG
GTCCTCCGATCGTTGTCAGAAGTAAGTTGGCCGCAGTGTTATCACTCATGGTTATGGCAGCACTGCATAA
TTCTCTTACTGTCATGCCATCCGTAAGATGCTTTTCTGTGACTGGTGAGTACTCAACCAAGTCATTCTGA
GAATAGTGTATGCGGCGACCGAGTTGCTCTTGCCCGGCGTCAATACGGGATAATACCGCGCCACATAGCA
GAACTTTAAAAGTGCTCATCATTGGAAAACGTTCTTCGGGGCGAAAACTCTCAAGGATCTTACCGCTGTT
GAGATCCAGTTCGATGTAACCCACTCGTGCACCCAACTGATCTTCAGCATCTTTTACTTTCACCAGCGTT
TCTGGGTGAGCAAAAACAGGAAGGCAAAATGCCGCAAAAAAGGGAATAAGGGCGACACGGAAATGTTGAA
TACTCATACTCTTCCTTTTTCAATATTATTGAAGCATTTATCAGGGTTATTGTCTCATGAGCGGATACAT
ATTTGAATGTATTTAGAAAAATAAACAAATAGGGGTTCCGCGCACATTTCCCCGAAAAGTGCCACCTG
[124 nt withheld, positions 7979-8102]
C
[91 nt withheld, positions 8104-8194]
A
[49 nt withheld, positions 8196-8244]
CCTTTGACGTTGGAGTCCACGTTCTTT
[37 nt withheld, positions 8272-8308]
ACCCTATCTCGGTCTATTCTTTTGATTTATAAGGGATTTTGCCGATTTCGGCCTATTGGTTAAAAAATGA
GCTGATTTAACAAAAATTTAACGCGAATTTTAACAAAATATTAACGCTTACAATTT
Features (pLannotate 1.2.2; 20 found; start..end, strand, type, name):
      4..158     -  CDS            lacZα (fragment): LacZα fragment of β-galactosidase; lacZ fragment
    318..697     +  enhancer       CMV enhancer: human cytomegalovirus immediate early enhancer
    699..898     +  promoter       CMV promoter: human cytomegalovirus (CMV) immediate early promoter
    931..996     +  CDS            3xFLAG: three tandem FLAG® epitope tags, followed by an enterokinase cleavage site
   1033..1057    +  protein_bind   attB1: mutant version of attB; recombination site for the Gateway® BP reaction BP Clonase™
   1207..1338    +  CDS            Yap1 (fragment): YAP1_RAT - Also known as Yap, Yap65. Experimental evidence at protein level: Swiss-Prot protein existence level 1. [Isoform 2]: Attenuates p73-mediated cell death signaling in transcriptional repression-induced atypical death (TRIAD) of neurons. From Rattus norvegicus (Rat).
   1480..4713    +  CDS            WWC3: WWC3_HUMAN - Also known as KIAA1280. Experimental evidence at protein level: Swiss-Prot protein existence level 1. From Homo sapiens (Human).
   4718..4742    -  protein_bind   attB2: mutant version of attB; recombination site for the Gateway® BP reaction BP Clonase™
   4756..4774    -  misc_feature   MCS (fragment): pUC18/19 multiple cloning site
   4775..5397    +  polyA_signal   hGH poly(A) signal: human growth hormone polyadenylation signal
   5426..5755    +  promoter       SV40 promoter: SV40 enhancer and early promoter
   5794..5812    -  promoter       T7 promoter: promoter for bacteriophage T7 RNA polymerase
   5850..5866    -  protein_bind   lac operator: The lac repressor binds to the lac operator to inhibit transcription in E. coli. This inhibition can be relieved by adding lactose or isopropyl-β-D-thiogalactopyranoside (IPTG). lac repressor encoded by lacI
   5874..5904    -  promoter       lac promoter: promoter for the E. coli lac operon
   5919..5940    -  protein_bind   CAP binding site: CAP binding activates transcription in the presence of cAMP. E. coli catabolite activator protein
   5953..6045    -  CDS            lacI (fragment): lac repressor; lacI; The lac repressor binds to the lac operator to inhibit transcription in E. coli. This inhibition can be relieved by adding lactose or isopropyl-β-D-thiogalactopyranoside (IPTG).
   6228..6816    -  rep_origin     ori: high-copy-number ColE1/pMB1/pBR322/pUC origin of replication
   6987..7847    -  CDS            AmpR: β-lactamase; bla; confers resistance to ampicillin, carbenicillin, and related antibiotics
   7848..7952    -  promoter       AmpR promoter: bla
   7979..8407    +  rep_origin     f1 ori (sequence partly withheld): f1 bacteriophage origin of replication; arrow indicates direction of (+) strand synthesis
