[The description below was written by a language model from this plasmid's Addgene catalogue record and pLannotate feature annotations shown in this document.]
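Description:
pCMV7.1_3xFLAG-WWC3 is a mammalian expression plasmid of about 8.4 kb, built on the pCMV7.1 backbone, for constitutive production of human WWC3 carrying an N-terminal 3xFLAG epitope. It is maintained in E. coli as a high-copy plasmid through a ColE1/pUC-type origin and selected with ampicillin via the β-lactamase gene. An f1 origin is also present, which permits single-stranded DNA production. Remnants of lac elements (lacZα and lacI fragments, lac promoter and operator, CAP site) and a T7 promoter are backbone leftovers rather than functional parts of the expression unit.

The expression cassette is driven by the human cytomegalovirus immediate-early enhancer and promoter, followed directly by the 3xFLAG coding sequence, which includes an enterokinase cleavage site. The WWC3 open reading frame was introduced by Gateway recombination and sits between attB1 and attB2 sites, so the attB1 sequence is translated as a short linker between the tag and the protein. Transcripts are terminated by the human growth hormone polyadenylation signal. The automated annotation assigns most of the insert to human WWC3 and flags a short upstream stretch as similar to rat Yap1. This most likely reflects homology of the WW domain region at the WWC3 N-terminus rather than a separate insert, although the record does not resolve this. An SV40 enhancer/early promoter lies downstream of the cassette, but no mammalian selection marker is annotated after it.

The plasmid suits transient transfection for detecting, immunoprecipitating or localising WWC3 with anti-FLAG antibodies. It was deposited with a study of protein-protein interactions in Hippo signalling.
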