Addgene plasmid #172996: pCMV7.1_3xFLAG-WWC3
Purpose: constitutive expression of FLAG-tagged WWC3
Depositing lab: Michael Wehr. Depositing organization: Klinikum der Ludwig Maximilians-Universitaet Muenchen. Publication: Comprehensive split TEV based protein-protein interaction screening reveals TAOK2 as a key modulator of Hippo signalling to limit growth. Ma X, Mandausch FJ, Wu Y, Sahoo VK, Ma W, Leoni G, Hostiuc M, Wintgens JP, Qiu J, Kannaiyan N, Rossner MJ, Wehr MC. Cell Signal. 2024 Jan;113:110917. doi: 10.1016/j.cellsig.2023.110917. Epub 2023 Oct 7. PubMed 37813295.
Backbone
  Vector backbone: pCMV7.1
  Vector type: Mammalian Expression
Growth in bacteria
  Bacterial resistance: Ampicillin, 100 μg/mL
  Growth temperature: 37°C
  Growth strain: DH5alpha
  Copy number: High Copy
Gene/Insert
  Gene/Insert name: 3xFLAG-WWC3
  Species: H. sapiens (human)
  Entrez Gene: WWC3 (a.k.a. BM042)
  Tag / fusion protein: 3xFLAG (N terminal on insert)
  Cloning method: Gateway Cloning
Terms and licenses: Academic/Nonprofit Terms; Industry Terms: Not Available to Industry
How to cite: pCMV7.1_3xFLAG-WWC3 was a gift from Michael Wehr (Addgene plasmid # 172996 ; http://n2t.net/addgene:172996 ; RRID:Addgene_172996)
